>Addgene plasmid #41108 | pattB-3xFlag-Loqs-PA | addgene partial sequence | sequence record 56063 | pCasper-hs 5'-GCAACTACTGAAATCTGCCAAG-3'
GCGTAATCATGGTCATAGCTGTTTCCTGTGTGAAATTGTTATCCGCTCACAATTCCACACAACATACGAG
CCGGAAGCATAAAGTGTAAAGCCTGGGGTGCCTAATGAGTGAGCTAACTCACATTAATTGCGTTGCGCTC
ACTGCCCGCTTTCCAGTCGGGAAACCTGTCGTGCCAGCTGCATTAATGAATCGGCCAACGCGCGGGGAGA
GGCGGTTTGCGTATTGGGCGCTCTTCCGCTTCCTCGCTCACTGACTCGCTGCGCTCGGTCGTTCGGCTGC
GGCGAGCGGTATCAGCTCACTCAAAGGCGGTAATACGGTTATCCACA
