>Addgene plasmid #41108 | pattB-3xFlag-Loqs-PA | addgene partial sequence | sequence record 56368 | dLoqs-R 5'-AACCTGGGCGGATATCTTCT-3'
GGAGCACCCTTCACCGGACTACCACTGACGGCATTTCCATTGCCCAGGCCGACAAGGTTATTATAGTGCC
GCCGTGGAGCAAATCCCGTCTGGACAGGATTGGGGGACGCCTGCTGCGGCTGGATGTGGAGGTTCTGTAG
CTGCTGCGGCAAGCTGGAGCCGTGGAAATTCTCCTGGTCCATCTTGTCATCGTCATCCTTGTAATCGATG
TCATGATCTTTATAATCACCGTCATGGTCTTTGTAGTCCATGGATCCTATAGCTAGCGGTGTTCTTGTTT
TGCACGGTTTTCGGGAGGATTCGGTGTGTATCTGTTTAAAATTTCGGGGTAATTGTTGTTTGAAAAATCG
ATACATCACCGACGAATAGCGGGCGAAAAGTCCAGTTGACACTCTCGCCGAAATTCGGGGAGTACTCACG
TTTGAATCGCGGTTTTAACTGTTTTTTATTTAATAATAATTTATTAATGGTTAGTTAATAATTCATTCTT
AAATAAAAAATACAGCAGAATCCAGACGCACACACGAATTGTATGTATTTTACTGATATTTGTGGTTGCC
AGACTTTTTTTGGATTGCCTACTTATTACACCCCCTACTCGTAGAGTAAATATGTTGAAATAAATGTATG
TAACAGGTACAGAACATTTTTTTGTAC
