>Addgene plasmid #41108 | pattB-3xFlag-Loqs-PA | addgene partial sequence | sequence record 56876 | dLoqs-F 5'-ATCGCCTGCTCGATACTCAA
TAGCCAAGCGCTTGGCCGCCCACCGCATGTGGATGCGTCTGCAGGAGACTCCCATCGATTCGGGCAAAAT
CAGCGACAGCATCTGCGGCGAGTTGGAGGGCGAAAAGACTTGCTTGAAGAACAACAAGATTGATTACATC
AAGCTGCTGGGCGAAATCGCCACGGAGAACCAGTTCGAGGTGACCTATGTGGACATAGAGGAGAAGACCT
TCTCTGGCCAGTTCCAGTGCCTGGTTCAACTGTCCACGCTGCCCGTTGGCGTTTGCCACGGCAGCGGACC
AACAGCTGCCGATGCCCAGCGGCATGCCGCCCAGAATGCCCTCGAGTACTTGAAGATCATGACCAAGAAG
TAGGCGGCCGCGGGGTGCAGCCAACTGAATAGCAAAATCTGAACGCACACCACGACCACGATCACGAGTA
TTTGATGAGAGCGATTACCGAGTGGATACGGGATAACTAATGCACCAGTCTAATTGCTTTTCTTTCCACT
TTTTGGCTCAATGCAGTGGCGATGTTACATATATATATATATATATTTTGTTTCTTTTCCACCGATTCCT
TTGATTAGGCAGGTGTATTTGTTAACTGCATATGTAAATG
