[The description below was written by a language model from this plasmid's Addgene catalogue record.]
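Description:
pattB-3xFlag-Loqs-PA is an insect expression plasmid built on the pattB backbone, a vector type used for Drosophila transgenesis. As the backbone name indicates, it carries an attB site, the bacterial attachment sequence recognised by phiC31 integrase, which allows the plasmid to be inserted at a defined attP landing site in the fly genome rather than at random positions. The backbone is listed at about 8 kb and the complete plasmid at about 14 kb. It is propagated in E. coli under ampicillin selection; copy number is recorded as unknown. The record does not list the origin of replication or any fly transformation marker.

The payload is an insert of roughly 6 kb encoding Loquacious-PA, one protein isoform of the D. melanogaster loqs gene (CG6866, also known as R3D1), a double-stranded RNA-binding partner of Dicer. The insert was cloned between NotI and KpnI sites, both of which remain intact, and carries a 3xFlag epitope tag at the N terminus of the protein, permitting detection or immunopurification with anti-Flag antibodies. The promoter driving expression is not stated. The insert is considerably larger than a coding sequence alone would need, which may mean that flanking or genomic regulatory sequence is included, but the record does not confirm this.

The associated publication concerns how Dicer partner proteins tune the length of mature miRNAs in flies and mammals. This is consistent with using the construct to express a single tagged Loquacious isoform in flies so that its specific contribution to small RNA processing can be examined.
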