Addgene plasmid #41108: pattB-3xFlag-Loqs-PA
Depositing lab: Phillip Zamore. Depositing organization: University of Massachusetts, Worcester. Publication: Dicer Partner Proteins Tune the Length of Mature miRNAs in Flies and Mammals. Fukunaga R, Han BW, Hung JH, Xu J, Weng Z, Zamore PD. Cell. 2012 Oct 9. pii: S0092-8674(12)01171-3. doi: 10.1016/j.cell.2012.09.027. PubMed 23063653.
Backbone
  Vector backbone: pattB
  Backbone size w/o insert (bp): 8000
  Total vector size (bp): 14000
  Vector type: Insect Expression
Growth in bacteria
  Bacterial resistance: Ampicillin, 100 μg/mL
  Growth temperature: 37°C
  Growth strain: Mach1
  Copy number: Unknown
Gene/Insert
  Gene/Insert name: Loquacious-PA
  Species: D. melanogaster (fly)
  Insert size (bp): 6000
  Entrez Gene: loqs (a.k.a. Dmel_CG6866, CG6866, Dmel\CG6866, LOQS, Loqs, Loqs-PD, LqPD, R3D1, R3D1-L, R3D1-S, TRBP, cg6866, dRax, loq, r3d1)
  Tag / fusion protein: 3xFlag (N terminal on insert)
  Cloning method: Restriction Enzyme; 5′ cloning site NotI (not destroyed); 3′ cloning site KpnI (not destroyed)
  Sequencing primers: 5′ unknown; 3′ unknown
Terms and licenses: Academic/Nonprofit Terms; Industry Terms: Not Available to Industry
How to cite: pattB-3xFlag-Loqs-PA was a gift from Phillip Zamore (Addgene plasmid # 41108 ; http://n2t.net/addgene:41108 ; RRID:Addgene_41108)
